Addgene plasmid #163313: p8103 LentiCRISPR v2 sgNT-2
Purpose: Expresses Cas9 and a non-targeting control guide RNA
Depositing lab: Elizabeth White. Depositing organization: University of Pennsylvania. Publication: PTPN14 degradation by high-risk human papillomavirus E7 limits keratinocyte differentiation and contributes to HPV-mediated oncogenesis. Hatterschide J, Bohidar AE, Grace M, Nulton TJ, Kim HW, Windle B, Morgan IM, Munger K, White EA. Proc Natl Acad Sci U S A. 2019 Apr 2;116(14):7033-7042. doi: 10.1073/pnas.1819534116. Epub 2019 Mar 20. PubMed 30894485.
Backbone
  Vector backbone: LentiCRISPR v2
  Vector type: Lentiviral, CRISPR
  Selectable markers: Puromycin
Growth in bacteria
  Bacterial resistance: Ampicillin, 100 μg/mL
  Growth temperature: 37°C
  Growth strain: NEB Stable
  Copy number: High Copy
Gene/Insert
  Gene/Insert name: sgNT-2
  gRNA/shRNA sequence: GATTGTGGTCGCTCAAAACC
  Species: Synthetic
  Promoter: U6
  Cloning method: Restriction Enzyme; 5′ cloning site Unknown (unknown if destroyed)
  Sequencing primers: 5′ Human U6.F
Terms and licenses: Academic/Nonprofit Terms; Industry Terms: Not Available to Industry
How to cite: p8103 LentiCRISPR v2 sgNT-2 was a gift from Elizabeth White (Addgene plasmid # 163313 ; http://n2t.net/addgene:163313 ; RRID:Addgene_163313)
