[The description below was written by a language model from this plasmid's Addgene catalogue record and pLannotate feature annotations shown in this document.]
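Description:
p8103 LentiCRISPR v2 sgNT-2 is a 13 kb all-in-one lentiviral CRISPR plasmid built on the LentiCRISPR v2 backbone. It delivers Streptococcus pyogenes Cas9 together with a synthetic non-targeting guide RNA and serves as a negative control alongside gene-targeting guides in the same vector. In bacteria it is maintained as a high-copy plasmid through a ColE1/pUC-type origin and selected with ampicillin via the β-lactamase gene. An f1 origin is also present. Outside the viral region, the backbone carries an SV40/EM7-driven bleomycin/Zeocin resistance cassette with an SV40 polyadenylation signal.

The transfer cassette has the layout of a third-generation, self-inactivating HIV-1 vector. A CMV enhancer/promoter is fused to a truncated 5' LTR and drives genomic RNA production in packaging cells. It is followed by the Ψ packaging signal with a partial gag sequence, the Rev response element for nuclear export, and the cPPT/CTS. The ΔU3 3' LTR inactivates LTR promoter activity after integration, and a bGH polyadenylation signal lies downstream of it.

Two expression units sit between the LTRs. A human U6 RNA polymerase III promoter transcribes the sgNT-2 spacer joined to the S. pyogenes guide RNA scaffold. An EF-1α core promoter drives Cas9, followed by puromycin N-acetyltransferase for selecting transduced mammalian cells. The feature table does not annotate the linker between Cas9 and the puromycin marker. A WPRE downstream enhances transcript expression. Because the guide is described as non-targeting, transduced cells express Cas9 and undergo puromycin selection without directed genome cleavage, providing a baseline for knockout experiments.
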