Features (pLannotate 1.2.2; 33 found; start..end, strand, type, name):
    198..527     +  promoter       SV40 promoter: SV40 enhancer and early promoter
    575..622     +  promoter       EM7 promoter: synthetic bacterial promoter&nbsp
    641..1015    +  CDS            BleoR: antibiotic-binding protein; Sh ble from Streptoalloteichus hindustanus; confers resistance to bleomycin, phleomycin, and Zeocin™
   1025..1150    +  CDS            ble (fragment): BLE_KLEPN - Experimental evidence at protein level: Swiss-Prot protein existence level 1. Binding protein with a strong affinity to the bleomycin family of antibiotics. Binds to CL990; an antimitotic-antibiotic compound. From Klebsiella pneumoniae.
   1145..1266    +  polyA_signal   SV40 poly(A) signal: SV40 polyadenylation signal
   1337..1359    -  protein_bind   lac operator (fragment): The lac repressor binds to the lac operator to inhibit transcription in E. coli. This inhibition can be relieved by adding lactose or isopropyl-β-D-thiogalactopyranoside (IPTG). lac repressor encoded by lacI
   1363..1393    -  promoter       lac promoter: promoter for the E. coli lac operon
   1408..1429    -  protein_bind   CAP binding site: CAP binding activates transcription in the presence of cAMP. E. coli catabolite activator protein
   1442..1534    -  CDS            lacI (fragment): lac repressor; lacI; The lac repressor binds to the lac operator to inhibit transcription in E. coli. This inhibition can be relieved by adding lactose or isopropyl-β-D-thiogalactopyranoside (IPTG).
   1717..2305    -  rep_origin     ori: high-copy-number ColE1/pMB1/pBR322/pUC origin of replication
   2476..3336    -  CDS            AmpR: β-lactamase; bla; confers resistance to ampicillin, carbenicillin, and related antibiotics
   3337..3441    -  promoter       AmpR promoter: bla
   3500..3552    -  misc_feature   bom (fragment): basis of mobility region from pBR322
   3707..4086    +  enhancer       CMV enhancer: human cytomegalovirus immediate early enhancer
   4087..4286    +  promoter       CMV promoter: human cytomegalovirus (CMV) immediate early promoter
   4304..4484    +  LTR            5' LTR (truncated): truncated 5' long terminal repeat (LTR) from HIV-1
   4531..4656    +  misc_feature   HIV-1 Ψ: packaging signal of human immunodeficiency virus type 1
   4640..5003    +  CDS            HIV-1 gag (fragment): gag protein from human immunodeficiency virus 1; gag
   5149..5382    +  misc_feature   RRE: The Rev response element (RRE) of HIV-1 allows for Rev-dependent mRNA export from the nucleus to the cytoplasm.
   5759..5859    +  CDS            Rev (fragment): human immunodeficiency virus 1 (HIV-1) Rev protein; rev; enhances nuclear export of unspliced and incompletely spliced viral mRNAs
   5909..6026    +  misc_feature   cPPT/CTS: central polypurine tract and central termination sequence of HIV-1
   6077..6317    +  promoter       U6 promoter: RNA polymerase III promoter for human U6 snRNA
   6347..6422    +  misc_RNA       gRNA scaffold: guide RNA scaffold for the Streptococcus pyogenes CRISPR/Cas9 system
   6440..6458    +  CDS            small t antigen (fragment): SV40 (simian virus 40) small t antigen
   6484..6695    +  promoter       EF-1α core promoter: core promoter for human elongation factor EF-1α
   6720..10823   +  CDS            Cas9: Cas9 (Csn1) endonuclease from the Streptococcus pyogenes Type II CRISPR/Cas system generates RNA-guided double strand breaks in DNA
  10961..11558   +  CDS            PuroR (fragment): puromycin N-acetyltransferase; pac from Streptomyces; confers resistance to puromycin
  11574..12162   +  misc_feature   WPRE: woodchuck hepatitis virus posttranscriptional regulatory element
  12213..12232   +  misc_feature   cPPT/CTS (fragment): central polypurine tract and central termination sequence of HIV-1
  12234..12467   +  LTR            3' LTR (ΔU3): self-inactivating 3' long terminal repeat (LTR) from HIV-1
  12499..12723   +  polyA_signal   bGH poly(A) signal: bovine growth hormone polyadenylation signal
  12727..12748   +  promoter       SV40 promoter (fragment): SV40 enhancer and early promoter
  12769..184     +  rep_origin     f1 ori (across the origin) (sequence partly withheld): f1 bacteriophage origin of replication; arrow indicates direction of (+) strand synthesis
>Addgene plasmid #163313 | p8103 LentiCRISPR v2 sgNT-2 | addgene full sequence | sequence record 329453 | Addgene NGS Result
CCCTGATAGACGGTTTTTCGCCCTTTGACGTTGGAGTCCACGTTCTTT
[37 nt withheld, positions 49-85]
ACCCTATCTCGGTCTATTCTTTTGATTTATAAGGGATTTTGCCGATTTCGGCCTATTGGTTAAAAAATGA
GCTGATTTAACAAAAATTTAACGCGAATTAATTCTGTGGAATGTGTGTCAGTTAGGGTGTGGAAAGTCCC
CAGGCTCCCCAGCAGGCAGAAGTATGCAAAGCATGCATCTCAATTAGTCAGCAACCAGGTGTGGAAAGTC
CCCAGGCTCCCCAGCAGGCAGAAGTATGCAAAGCATGCATCTCAATTAGTCAGCAACCATAGTCCCGCCC
CTAACTCCGCCCATCCCGCCCCTAACTCCGCCCAGTTCCGCCCATTCTCCGCCCCATGGCTGACTAATTT
TTTTTATTTATGCAGAGGCCGAGGCCGCCTCTGCCTCTGAGCTATTCCAGAAGTAGTGAGGAGGCTTTTT
TGGAGGCCTAGGCTTTTGCAAAAAGCTCCCGGGAGCTTGTATATCCATTTTCGGATCTGATCAGCACGTG
TTGACAATTAATCATCGGCATAGTATATCGGCATAGTATAATACGACAAGGTGAGGAACTAAACCATGGC
CAAGTTGACCAGTGCCGTTCCGGTGCTCACCGCGCGCGACGTCGCCGGAGCGGTCGAGTTCTGGACCGAC
CGGCTCGGGTTCTCCCGGGACTTCGTGGAGGACGACTTCGCCGGTGTGGTCCGGGACGACGTGACCCTGT
TCATCAGCGCGGTCCAGGACCAGGTGGTGCCGGACAACACCCTGGCCTGGGTGTGGGTGCGCGGCCTGGA
CGAGCTGTACGCCGAGTGGTCGGAGGTCGTGTCCACGAACTTCCGGGACGCCTCCGGGCCGGCCATGACC
GAGATCGGCGAGCAGCCGTGGGGGCGGGAGTTCGCCCTGCGCGACCCGGCCGGCAACTGCGTGCACTTCG
TGGCCGAGGAGCAGGACTGACACGTGCTACGAGATTTCGATTCCACCGCCGCCTTCTATGAAAGGTTGGG
CTTCGGAATCGTTTTCCGGGACGCCGGCTGGATGATCCTCCAGCGCGGGGATCTCATGCTGGAGTTCTTC
GCCCACCCCAACTTGTTTATTGCAGCTTATAATGGTTACAAATAAAGCAATAGCATCACAAATTTCACAA
ATAAAGCATTTTTTTCACTGCATTCTAGTTGTGGTTTGTCCAAACTCATCAATGTATCTTATCATGTCTG
TATACCGTCGACCTCTAGCTAGAGCTTGGCGTAATCATGGTCATAGCTGTTTCCTGTGTGAAATTGTTAT
CCGCTCACAATTCCACACAACATACGAGCCGGAAGCATAAAGTGTAAAGCCTGGGGTGCCTAATGAGTGA
GCTAACTCACATTAATTGCGTTGCGCTCACTGCCCGCTTTCCAGTCGGGAAACCTGTCGTGCCAGCTGCA
TTAATGAATCGGCCAACGCGCGGGGAGAGGCGGTTTGCGTATTGGGCGCTCTTCCGCTTCCTCGCTCACT
GACTCGCTGCGCTCGGTCGTTCGGCTGCGGCGAGCGGTATCAGCTCACTCAAAGGCGGTAATACGGTTAT
CCACAGAATCAGGGGATAACGCAGGAAAGAACATGTGAGCAAAAGGCCAGCAAAAGGCCAGGAACCGTAA
AAAGGCCGCGTTGCTGGCGTTTTTCCATAGGCTCCGCCCCCCTGACGAGCATCACAAAAATCGACGCTCA
AGTCAGAGGTGGCGAAACCCGACAGGACTATAAAGATACCAGGCGTTTCCCCCTGGAAGCTCCCTCGTGC
GCTCTCCTGTTCCGACCCTGCCGCTTACCGGATACCTGTCCGCCTTTCTCCCTTCGGGAAGCGTGGCGCT
TTCTCATAGCTCACGCTGTAGGTATCTCAGTTCGGTGTAGGTCGTTCGCTCCAAGCTGGGCTGTGTGCAC
GAACCCCCCGTTCAGCCCGACCGCTGCGCCTTATCCGGTAACTATCGTCTTGAGTCCAACCCGGTAAGAC
ACGACTTATCGCCACTGGCAGCAGCCACTGGTAACAGGATTAGCAGAGCGAGGTATGTAGGCGGTGCTAC
AGAGTTCTTGAAGTGGTGGCCTAACTACGGCTACACTAGAAGAACAGTATTTGGTATCTGCGCTCTGCTG
AAGCCAGTTACCTTCGGAAAAAGAGTTGGTAGCTCTTGATCCGGCAAACAAACCACCGCTGGTAGCGGTG
GTTTTTTTGTTTGCAAGCAGCAGATTACGCGCAGAAAAAAAGGATCTCAAGAAGATCCTTTGATCTTTTC
TACGGGGTCTGACGCTCAGTGGAACGAAAACTCACGTTAAGGGATTTTGGTCATGAGATTATCAAAAAGG
ATCTTCACCTAGATCCTTTTAAATTAAAAATGAAGTTTTAAATCAATCTAAAGTATATATGAGTAAACTT
GGTCTGACAGTTACCAATGCTTAATCAGTGAGGCACCTATCTCAGCGATCTGTCTATTTCGTTCATCCAT
AGTTGCCTGACTCCCCGTCGTGTAGATAACTACGATACGGGAGGGCTTACCATCTGGCCCCAGTGCTGCA
ATGATACCGCGAGACCCACGCTCACCGGCTCCAGATTTATCAGCAATAAACCAGCCAGCCGGAAGGGCCG
AGCGCAGAAGTGGTCCTGCAACTTTATCCGCCTCCATCCAGTCTATTAATTGTTGCCGGGAAGCTAGAGT
AAGTAGTTCGCCAGTTAATAGTTTGCGCAACGTTGTTGCCATTGCTACAGGCATCGTGGTGTCACGCTCG
TCGTTTGGTATGGCTTCATTCAGCTCCGGTTCCCAACGATCAAGGCGAGTTACATGATCCCCCATGTTGT
GCAAAAAAGCGGTTAGCTCCTTCGGTCCTCCGATCGTTGTCAGAAGTAAGTTGGCCGCAGTGTTATCACT
CATGGTTATGGCAGCACTGCATAATTCTCTTACTGTCATGCCATCCGTAAGATGCTTTTCTGTGACTGGT
GAGTACTCAACCAAGTCATTCTGAGAATAGTGTATGCGGCGACCGAGTTGCTCTTGCCCGGCGTCAATAC
GGGATAATACCGCGCCACATAGCAGAACTTTAAAAGTGCTCATCATTGGAAAACGTTCTTCGGGGCGAAA
ACTCTCAAGGATCTTACCGCTGTTGAGATCCAGTTCGATGTAACCCACTCGTGCACCCAACTGATCTTCA
GCATCTTTTACTTTCACCAGCGTTTCTGGGTGAGCAAAAACAGGAAGGCAAAATGCCGCAAAAAAGGGAA
TAAGGGCGACACGGAAATGTTGAATACTCATACTCTTCCTTTTTCAATATTATTGAAGCATTTATCAGGG
TTATTGTCTCATGAGCGGATACATATTTGAATGTATTTAGAAAAATAAACAAATAGGGGTTCCGCGCACA
TTTCCCCGAAAAGTGCCACCTGACGTCGACGGATCGGGAGATCTCCCGATCCCCTATGGTGCACTCTCAG
TACAATCTGCTCTGATGCCGCATAGTTAAGCCAGTATCTGCTCCCTGCTTGTGTGTTGGAGGTCGCTGAG
TAGTGCGCGAGCAAAATTTAAGCTACAACAAGGCAAGGCTTGACCGACAATTGCATGAAGAATCTGCTTA
GGGTTAGGCGTTTTGCGCTGCTTCGCGATGTACGGGCCAGATATACGCGTTGACATTGATTATTGACTAG
TTATTAATAGTAATCAATTACGGGGTCATTAGTTCATAGCCCATATATGGAGTTCCGCGTTACATAACTT
ACGGTAAATGGCCCGCCTGGCTGACCGCCCAACGACCCCCGCCCATTGACGTCAATAATGACGTATGTTC
CCATAGTAACGCCAATAGGGACTTTCCATTGACGTCAATGGGTGGAGTATTTACGGTAAACTGCCCACTT
GGCAGTACATCAAGTGTATCATATGCCAAGTACGCCCCCTATTGACGTCAATGACGGTAAATGGCCCGCC
TGGCATTATGCCCAGTACATGACCTTATGGGACTTTCCTACTTGGCAGTACATCTACGTATTAGTCATCG
CTATTACCATGGTGATGCGGTTTTGGCAGTACATCAATGGGCGTGGATAGCGGTTTGACTCACGGGGATT
TCCAAGTCTCCACCCCATTGACGTCAATGGGAGTTTGTTTTGGCACCAAAATCAACGGGACTTTCCAAAA
TGTCGTAACAACTCCGCCCCATTGACGCAAATGGGCGGTAGGCGTGTACGGTGGGAGGTCTATATAAGCA
GCGCGTTTTGCCTGTACTGGGTCTCTCTGGTTAGACCAGATCTGAGCCTGGGAGCTCTCTGGCTAACTAG
GGAACCCACTGCTTAAGCCTCAATAAAGCTTGCCTTGAGTGCTTCAAGTAGTGTGTGCCCGTCTGTTGTG
TGACTCTGGTAACTAGAGATCCCTCAGACCCTTTTAGTCAGTGTGGAAAATCTCTAGCAGTGGCGCCCGA
ACAGGGACTTGAAAGCGAAAGGGAAACCAGAGGAGCTCTCTCGACGCAGGACTCGGCTTGCTGAAGCGCG
CACGGCAAGAGGCGAGGGGCGGCGACTGGTGAGTACGCCAAAAATTTTGACTAGCGGAGGCTAGAAGGAG
AGAGATGGGTGCGAGAGCGTCAGTATTAAGCGGGGGAGAATTAGATCGCGATGGGAAAAAATTCGGTTAA
GGCCAGGGGGAAAGAAAAAATATAAATTAAAACATATAGTATGGGCAAGCAGGGAGCTAGAACGATTCGC
AGTTAATCCTGGCCTGTTAGAAACATCAGAAGGCTGTAGACAAATACTGGGACAGCTACAACCATCCCTT
CAGACAGGATCAGAAGAACTTAGATCATTATATAATACAGTAGCAACCCTCTATTGTGTGCATCAAAGGA
TAGAGATAAAAGACACCAAGGAAGCTTTAGACAAGATAGAGGAAGAGCAAAACAAAAGTAAGACCACCGC
ACAGCAAGCGGCCGCTGATCTTCAGACCTGGAGGAGGAGATATGAGGGACAATTGGAGAAGTGAATTATA
TAAATATAAAGTAGTAAAAATTGAACCATTAGGAGTAGCACCCACCAAGGCAAAGAGAAGAGTGGTGCAG
AGAGAAAAAAGAGCAGTGGGAATAGGAGCTTTGTTCCTTGGGTTCTTGGGAGCAGCAGGAAGCACTATGG
GCGCAGCGTCAATGACGCTGACGGTACAGGCCAGACAATTATTGTCTGGTATAGTGCAGCAGCAGAACAA
TTTGCTGAGGGCTATTGAGGCGCAACAGCATCTGTTGCAACTCACAGTCTGGGGCATCAAGCAGCTCCAG
GCAAGAATCCTGGCTGTGGAAAGATACCTAAAGGATCAACAGCTCCTGGGGATTTGGGGTTGCTCTGGAA
AACTCATTTGCACCACTGCTGTGCCTTGGAATGCTAGTTGGAGTAATAAATCTCTGGAACAGATTTGGAA
TCACACGACCTGGATGGAGTGGGACAGAGAAATTAACAATTACACAAGCTTAATACACTCCTTAATTGAA
GAATCGCAAAACCAGCAAGAAAAGAATGAACAAGAATTATTGGAATTAGATAAATGGGCAAGTTTGTGGA
ATTGGTTTAACATAACAAATTGGCTGTGGTATATAAAATTATTCATAATGATAGTAGGAGGCTTGGTAGG
TTTAAGAATAGTTTTTGCTGTACTTTCTATAGTGAATAGAGTTAGGCAGGGATATTCACCATTATCGTTT
CAGACCCACCTCCCAACCCCGAGGGGACCCGACAGGCCCGAAGGAATAGAAGAAGAAGGTGGAGAGAGAG
ACAGAGACAGATCCATTCGATTAGTGAACGGATCGGCACTGCGTGCGCCAATTCTGCAGACAAATGGCAG
TATTCATCCACAATTTTAAAAGAAAAGGGGGGATTGGGGGGTACAGTGCAGGGGAAAGAATAGTAGACAT
AATAGCAACAGACATACAAACTAAAGAATTACAAAAACAAATTACAAAAATTCAAAATTTTCGGGTTTAT
TACAGGGACAGCAGAGATCCAGTTTGGTTAATTAAGGTACCGAGGGCCTATTTCCCATGATTCCTTCATA
TTTGCATATACGATACAAGGCTGTTAGAGAGATAATTAGAATTAATTTGACTGTAAACACAAAGATATTA
GTACAAAATACGTGACGTAGAAAGTAATAATTTCTTGGGTAGTTTGCAGTTTTAAAATTATGTTTTAAAA
TGGACTATCATATGCTTACCGTAACTTGAAAGTATTTCGATTTCTTGGCTTTATATATCTTGTGGAAAGG
ACGAAACACCGGATTGTGGTCGCTCAAAACCGTTTTAGAGCTAGAAATAGCAAGTTAAAATAAGGCTAGT
CCGTTATCAACTTGAAAAAGTGGCACCGAGTCGGTGCTTTTTTGAATTCGCTAGCTAGGTCTTGAAAGGA
GTGGGAATTGGCTCCGGTGCCCGTCAGTGGGCAGAGCGCACATCGCCCACAGTCCCCGAGAAGTTGGGGG
GAGGGGTCGGCAATTGATCCGGTGCCTAGAGAAGGTGGCGCGGGGTAAACTGGGAAAGTGATGTCGTGTA
CTGGCTCCGCCTTTTTCCCGAGGGTGGGGGAGAACCGTATATAAGTGCAGTAGTCGCCGTGAACGTTCTT
TTTCGCAACGGGTTTGCCGCCAGAACACAGGACCGGTTCTAGAGCGCTGCCACCATGGACAAGAAGTACA
GCATCGGCCTGGACATCGGCACCAACTCTGTGGGCTGGGCCGTGATCACCGACGAGTACAAGGTGCCCAG
CAAGAAATTCAAGGTGCTGGGCAACACCGACCGGCACAGCATCAAGAAGAACCTGATCGGAGCCCTGCTG
TTCGACAGCGGCGAAACAGCCGAGGCCACCCGGCTGAAGAGAACCGCCAGAAGAAGATACACCAGACGGA
AGAACCGGATCTGCTATCTGCAAGAGATCTTCAGCAACGAGATGGCCAAGGTGGACGACAGCTTCTTCCA
CAGACTGGAAGAGTCCTTCCTGGTGGAAGAGGATAAGAAGCACGAGCGGCACCCCATCTTCGGCAACATC
GTGGACGAGGTGGCCTACCACGAGAAGTACCCCACCATCTACCACCTGAGAAAGAAACTGGTGGACAGCA
CCGACAAGGCCGACCTGCGGCTGATCTATCTGGCCCTGGCCCACATGATCAAGTTCCGGGGCCACTTCCT
GATCGAGGGCGACCTGAACCCCGACAACAGCGACGTGGACAAGCTGTTCATCCAGCTGGTGCAGACCTAC
AACCAGCTGTTCGAGGAAAACCCCATCAACGCCAGCGGCGTGGACGCCAAGGCCATCCTGTCTGCCAGAC
TGAGCAAGAGCAGACGGCTGGAAAATCTGATCGCCCAGCTGCCCGGCGAGAAGAAGAATGGCCTGTTCGG
AAACCTGATTGCCCTGAGCCTGGGCCTGACCCCCAACTTCAAGAGCAACTTCGACCTGGCCGAGGATGCC
AAACTGCAGCTGAGCAAGGACACCTACGACGACGACCTGGACAACCTGCTGGCCCAGATCGGCGACCAGT
ACGCCGACCTGTTTCTGGCCGCCAAGAACCTGTCCGACGCCATCCTGCTGAGCGACATCCTGAGAGTGAA
CACCGAGATCACCAAGGCCCCCCTGAGCGCCTCTATGATCAAGAGATACGACGAGCACCACCAGGACCTG
ACCCTGCTGAAAGCTCTCGTGCGGCAGCAGCTGCCTGAGAAGTACAAAGAGATTTTCTTCGACCAGAGCA
AGAACGGCTACGCCGGCTACATTGACGGCGGAGCCAGCCAGGAAGAGTTCTACAAGTTCATCAAGCCCAT
CCTGGAAAAGATGGACGGCACCGAGGAACTGCTCGTGAAGCTGAACAGAGAGGACCTGCTGCGGAAGCAG
CGGACCTTCGACAACGGCAGCATCCCCCACCAGATCCACCTGGGAGAGCTGCACGCCATTCTGCGGCGGC
AGGAAGATTTTTACCCATTCCTGAAGGACAACCGGGAAAAGATCGAGAAGATCCTGACCTTCCGCATCCC
CTACTACGTGGGCCCTCTGGCCAGGGGAAACAGCAGATTCGCCTGGATGACCAGAAAGAGCGAGGAAACC
ATCACCCCCTGGAACTTCGAGGAAGTGGTGGACAAGGGCGCTTCCGCCCAGAGCTTCATCGAGCGGATGA
CCAACTTCGATAAGAACCTGCCCAACGAGAAGGTGCTGCCCAAGCACAGCCTGCTGTACGAGTACTTCAC
CGTGTATAACGAGCTGACCAAAGTGAAATACGTGACCGAGGGAATGAGAAAGCCCGCCTTCCTGAGCGGC
GAGCAGAAAAAGGCCATCGTGGACCTGCTGTTCAAGACCAACCGGAAAGTGACCGTGAAGCAGCTGAAAG
AGGACTACTTCAAGAAAATCGAGTGCTTCGACTCCGTGGAAATCTCCGGCGTGGAAGATCGGTTCAACGC
CTCCCTGGGCACATACCACGATCTGCTGAAAATTATCAAGGACAAGGACTTCCTGGACAATGAGGAAAAC
GAGGACATTCTGGAAGATATCGTGCTGACCCTGACACTGTTTGAGGACAGAGAGATGATCGAGGAACGGC
TGAAAACCTATGCCCACCTGTTCGACGACAAAGTGATGAAGCAGCTGAAGCGGCGGAGATACACCGGCTG
GGGCAGGCTGAGCCGGAAGCTGATCAACGGCATCCGGGACAAGCAGTCCGGCAAGACAATCCTGGATTTC
CTGAAGTCCGACGGCTTCGCCAACAGAAACTTCATGCAGCTGATCCACGACGACAGCCTGACCTTTAAAG
AGGACATCCAGAAAGCCCAGGTGTCCGGCCAGGGCGATAGCCTGCACGAGCACATTGCCAATCTGGCCGG
CAGCCCCGCCATTAAGAAGGGCATCCTGCAGACAGTGAAGGTGGTGGACGAGCTCGTGAAAGTGATGGGC
CGGCACAAGCCCGAGAACATCGTGATCGAAATGGCCAGAGAGAACCAGACCACCCAGAAGGGACAGAAGA
ACAGCCGCGAGAGAATGAAGCGGATCGAAGAGGGCATCAAAGAGCTGGGCAGCCAGATCCTGAAAGAACA
CCCCGTGGAAAACACCCAGCTGCAGAACGAGAAGCTGTACCTGTACTACCTGCAGAATGGGCGGGATATG
TACGTGGACCAGGAACTGGACATCAACCGGCTGTCCGACTACGATGTGGACCATATCGTGCCTCAGAGCT
TTCTGAAGGACGACTCCATCGACAACAAGGTGCTGACCAGAAGCGACAAGAACCGGGGCAAGAGCGACAA
CGTGCCCTCCGAAGAGGTCGTGAAGAAGATGAAGAACTACTGGCGGCAGCTGCTGAACGCCAAGCTGATT
ACCCAGAGAAAGTTCGACAATCTGACCAAGGCCGAGAGAGGCGGCCTGAGCGAACTGGATAAGGCCGGCT
TCATCAAGAGACAGCTGGTGGAAACCCGGCAGATCACAAAGCACGTGGCACAGATCCTGGACTCCCGGAT
GAACACTAAGTACGACGAGAATGACAAGCTGATCCGGGAAGTGAAAGTGATCACCCTGAAGTCCAAGCTG
GTGTCCGATTTCCGGAAGGATTTCCAGTTTTACAAAGTGCGCGAGATCAACAACTACCACCACGCCCACG
ACGCCTACCTGAACGCCGTCGTGGGAACCGCCCTGATCAAAAAGTACCCTAAGCTGGAAAGCGAGTTCGT
GTACGGCGACTACAAGGTGTACGACGTGCGGAAGATGATCGCCAAGAGCGAGCAGGAAATCGGCAAGGCT
ACCGCCAAGTACTTCTTCTACAGCAACATCATGAACTTTTTCAAGACCGAGATTACCCTGGCCAACGGCG
AGATCCGGAAGCGGCCTCTGATCGAGACAAACGGCGAAACCGGGGAGATCGTGTGGGATAAGGGCCGGGA
TTTTGCCACCGTGCGGAAAGTGCTGAGCATGCCCCAAGTGAATATCGTGAAAAAGACCGAGGTGCAGACA
GGCGGCTTCAGCAAAGAGTCTATCCTGCCCAAGAGGAACAGCGATAAGCTGATCGCCAGAAAGAAGGACT
GGGACCCTAAGAAGTACGGCGGCTTCGACAGCCCCACCGTGGCCTATTCTGTGCTGGTGGTGGCCAAAGT
GGAAAAGGGCAAGTCCAAGAAACTGAAGAGTGTGAAAGAGCTGCTGGGGATCACCATCATGGAAAGAAGC
AGCTTCGAGAAGAATCCCATCGACTTTCTGGAAGCCAAGGGCTACAAAGAAGTGAAAAAGGACCTGATCA
TCAAGCTGCCTAAGTACTCCCTGTTCGAGCTGGAAAACGGCCGGAAGAGAATGCTGGCCTCTGCCGGCGA
ACTGCAGAAGGGAAACGAACTGGCCCTGCCCTCCAAATATGTGAACTTCCTGTACCTGGCCAGCCACTAT
GAGAAGCTGAAGGGCTCCCCCGAGGATAATGAGCAGAAACAGCTGTTTGTGGAACAGCACAAGCACTACC
TGGACGAGATCATCGAGCAGATCAGCGAGTTCTCCAAGAGAGTGATCCTGGCCGACGCTAATCTGGACAA
AGTGCTGTCCGCCTACAACAAGCACCGGGATAAGCCCATCAGAGAGCAGGCCGAGAATATCATCCACCTG
TTTACCCTGACCAATCTGGGAGCCCCTGCCGCCTTCAAGTACTTTGACACCACCATCGACCGGAAGAGGT
ACACCAGCACCAAAGAGGTGCTGGACGCCACCCTGATCCACCAGAGCATCACCGGCCTGTACGAGACACG
GATCGACCTGTCTCAGCTGGGAGGCGACAAGCGACCTGCCGCCACAAAGAAGGCTGGACAGGCTAAGAAG
AAGAAAGATTACAAAGACGATGACGATAAGGGATCCGGCGCAACAAACTTCTCTCTGCTGAAACAAGCCG
GAGATGTCGAAGAGAATCCTGGACCGACCGAGTACAAGCCCACGGTGCGCCTCGCCACCCGCGACGACGT
CCCCAGGGCCGTACGCACCCTCGCCGCCGCGTTCGCCGACTACCCCGCCACGCGCCACACCGTCGATCCG
GACCGCCACATCGAGCGGGTCACCGAGCTGCAAGAACTCTTCCTCACGCGCGTCGGGCTCGACATCGGCA
AGGTGTGGGTCGCGGACGACGGCGCCGCGGTGGCGGTCTGGACCACGCCGGAGAGCGTCGAAGCGGGGGC
GGTGTTCGCCGAGATCGGCCCGCGCATGGCCGAGTTGAGCGGTTCCCGGCTGGCCGCGCAGCAACAGATG
GAAGGCCTCCTGGCGCCGCACCGGCCCAAGGAGCCCGCGTGGTTCCTGGCCACCGTCGGAGTCTCGCCCG
ACCACCAGGGCAAGGGTCTGGGCAGCGCCGTCGTGCTCCCCGGAGTGGAGGCGGCCGAGCGCGCCGGGGT
GCCCGCCTTCCTGGAGACCTCCGCGCCCCGCAACCTCCCCTTCTACGAGCGGCTCGGCTTCACCGTCACC
GCCGACGTCGAGGTGCCCGAAGGACCGCGCACCTGGTGCATGACCCGCAAGCCCGGTGCCTGAACGCGTT
AAGTCGACAATCAACCTCTGGATTACAAAATTTGTGAAAGATTGACTGGTATTCTTAACTATGTTGCTCC
TTTTACGCTATGTGGATACGCTGCTTTAATGCCTTTGTATCATGCTATTGCTTCCCGTATGGCTTTCATT
TTCTCCTCCTTGTATAAATCCTGGTTGCTGTCTCTTTATGAGGAGTTGTGGCCCGTTGTCAGGCAACGTG
GCGTGGTGTGCACTGTGTTTGCTGACGCAACCCCCACTGGTTGGGGCATTGCCACCACCTGTCAGCTCCT
TTCCGGGACTTTCGCTTTCCCCCTCCCTATTGCCACGGCGGAACTCATCGCCGCCTGCCTTGCCCGCTGC
TGGACAGGGGCTCGGCTGTTGGGCACTGACAATTCCGTGGTGTTGTCGGGGAAATCATCGTCCTTTCCTT
GGCTGCTCGCCTGTGTTGCCACCTGGATTCTGCGCGGGACGTCCTTCTGCTACGTCCCTTCGGCCCTCAA
TCCAGCGGACCTTCCTTCCCGCGGCCTGCTGCCGGCTCTGCGGCCTCTTCCGCGTCTTCGCCTTCGCCCT
CAGACGAGTCGGATCTCCCTTTGGGCCGCCTCCCCGCGTCGACTTTAAGACCAATGACTTACAAGGCAGC
TGTAGATCTTAGCCACTTTTTAAAAGAAAAGGGGGGACTGGAAGGGCTAATTCACTCCCAACGAAGACAA
GATCTGCTTTTTGCTTGTACTGGGTCTCTCTGGTTAGACCAGATCTGAGCCTGGGAGCTCTCTGGCTAAC
TAGGGAACCCACTGCTTAAGCCTCAATAAAGCTTGCCTTGAGTGCTTCAAGTAGTGTGTGCCCGTCTGTT
GTGTGACTCTGGTAACTAGAGATCCCTCAGACCCTTTTAGTCAGTGTGGAAAATCTCTAGCAGGGCCCGT
TTAAACCCGCTGATCAGCCTCGACTGTGCCTTCTAGTTGCCAGCCATCTGTTGTTTGCCCCTCCCCCGTG
CCTTCCTTGACCCTGGAAGGTGCCACTCCCACTGTCCTTTCCTAATAAAATGAGGAAATTGCATCGCATT
GTCTGAGTAGGTGTCATTCTATTCTGGGGGGTGGGGTGGGGCAGGACAGCAAGGGGGAGGATTGGGAAGA
CAATAGCAGGCATGCTGGGGATGCGGTGGGCTCTATGGCTTCTGAGGCGGAAAGAACCAGCTGGGGCTCT
AGGGGGTATCCCC
[124 nt withheld, positions 12769-12892]
C
[91 nt withheld, positions 12894-12984]
AGGGTGATGGTTCACGTAGTGGGCCATCG
